>Addgene plasmid #155120 | pTol2CG2-hsp70I:QFGal4-SV40pA | addgene full sequence | sequence record 310833 | Addgene NGS Result
ACCTCGAGGGGGGGCCCGGTACCTCCCACTTTGTACAAGAAAGCTGGGTCAAAAGCTGGGTACCGGGCCC
CCCCTCGAGGTCGACGGTATCGATAAGCTTGATGGCCGCGAATTAAAAAACCTCCCACACCTCCCCCTGA
ACCTGAAACATAAAATGAATGCAATTGTTGTTGTTAACTTGTTTATTGCAGCTTATAATGGTTACAAATA
AAGCAATAGCATCACAAATTTCACAAATAAAGCATTTTTTTCACTGCATTCTAGTTGTGGTTTGTCCAAA
CTCATCAATGTATCTTATCATGTCTGGATCTACGTAATACGACTCACTATAGTGAATTCTTACTCTTTTT
TTGGGTTTGGTGGGGTATCTTCATCATCGAATAGATAGTTATATACATCATCCATTGTAGTGGTATTAAA
CATCCCTGTAGTGATTCCAAACGCGTTATACGCAGTTTGGTCCGTCCAACCAGGTGACAGTGGTTTTGAA
TTATTACCATCATCAATTTTACTAGCCGTGATTTCATTATTCATGAAGTTATCATGAACGTTAGAGGAGG
CAATTGGTTGTGAAAGCGCTTGAGAATTTGTTTGAGTTGTTATGAGGTTCGGACCGTTGCTACTGTTAGT
GAAAGTGAAGGACAATGAGCTATCAGCAATATTCCCACTTTGATTAAAATTGGCGCCACCAAACAAAGCA
GACGGGGTCAGTGGCACTAATGATTGCAGCTGTTGCTGTTGACCGGCGCTACTAGTGCTAGCACCTGAGA
GAAGACGGGTGATGCTTTTGTTGACTCGACTCGTCGCCCATCTTGCATGCAGGCGTTCTGCAGCAGGCGA
GTCTTTGCCGACCAGGAGAGCGCTGCCCTGGCCAGCATCACGGACCAAAAGATTGTGGAGGGCGTCCTCG
CTGCGGGCAACGTTCTCGAACATCCAAGCCAGAGCCAGTTCGAGAGTGCGGATGTAGCCCGTCTGGACTC
CTCGCTTCTTGGGACTGGCCTGGTAGGTACACGACCGGCCCTGCGACACACAGGGGAAGCAAGCCGGCTG
GATTCCATCACACTTTTCACGTGCAGCTCGACACTGATCACAGGCCCTCGAGACTCTCTGGCGTTTCGAA
CGAGCGGGCTCGACAAGTAACGTCGTCGTGGTAGGGCCGAGGCCGGGTGTGTCAATGTTGGTCAAGTCCG
CAAAACGGGCGTTGTTGCTGCTTGCTGCAGTGTTAGCGACATGACCATCAGCATTGCCATCAGCATGGCC
ATCAGCGTGGGCATTGGCTTCGGCAGCGGCATTGAGTGTCTTGCGTTTAGGCGGCATCTTCCTCTTCTTC
TTGGGTGCCATGGTGGCGGCACCGGGGGATCCACTAGTTCTAGAGCGGCCGCCACCGCGGTGGAGCTCCA
ATTCGAGCCTGCTTTTTTGTACAAACTTGGCAGGAAAAAAAAACAATTAGAATTAATTTTATATTTATAC
AATTTATGGTGCAATTGTTTCATTATGAAAGGATTTTTCTAGTCAACAAGTGAAATTCTCTTAATAACCA
AGTTATTATTAGTTGTACAAGTAAAACGCTAATTTTCTTTTGTAGACAACATTAACACAAATTCATTTAG
GACATTTGCTAGTATTTATGGTTATTATGCTCATATAAAATAATGTCAGCAACATAAAGTAAATGCCCGT
CTGTTCATTGCTTTTTTTAAAAATCCTTATTGTGAAAACGGGAAATATAATTTTCTAGTAGACCTAAAAT
AAGATGAACATAGGCAGTCCACATGTAAAAAGATTACATATACAAAGTTGATTTTTTGACATTAAGTACA
TATAATCTCTATATAATTCTGATTAGCCAATAGAGTACAATATATTGAGACTTACCTTACAGTAGATTCT
TAAATAGAGCGAATAAACACCTCGTCGGGGAAAAAGTCCTGTCAGGCTGCTCTTTTCTTCTTTGTCAAGT
CGCTTCTCTTCGGTTGAGTTTCTCTGCGGTCTCTCTTTCGCCCTTTAAATACAGCAGAGCGCGCACCCGT
TCAGACTCTACACTGTTCTGGAAGCCTCCAGTGAATTCGACCAATCAAAACACAGCAGGCAGCCGCGTCA
CTTCTTCAGCTGTCATTGAGAGGAGCCGCTGAGAGGAATGTAGTGGAGATTTCCAGAGTTTTACCGTGAA
ATTACGCGAAACAGCGGTCAAAAATACAAAGAGATTTAAAATGTTTTTTTTATTTGAGTGTTTTATTGTA
CTTATTGCTGAAATATGTGCGGTTGTGTGATGTGTTGTTTTTCCAGTTGCAATGAATGAACAAACTAAAA
TGATAAAATGTTTGAACGATTCAGTAAAAAAAAATGCAATAAAAAAATCTTGCTGAAATGTTTTACACAG
TAGCAAAATCGGGCCTGTGGTGTTTTCAGCTACATAGAAGGCAAACCTGTTTTATATAAGCTAATAGCTT
TGGTCAGATTTGTTTAACGTTTCAACAAAACAAATGGATGTTTACTGTACTATATTGATTGGTTAAAACC
AATACTTTATTCTGGGATTGCAGTCTTAACTATTTTTGTAGTGTTAAAACCAACTTGCTAACTTGAGAGG
TCATGTTTACCCTCAGAGAAATAGGCACAAGTCTCTTTGTTTAATATTGGAGATCATCCTCCTTGTTCAG
TCGTGGTCTGTATTTAATTTTAATGTATATGATTGCCGTAAAAGTGTTAGAAAGTTTACCCTGGTGCTAT
GAAATCAATCTGCTGCTTTTGACCCAGTTAGTGTGTCTTTAATCTAACTTAATGAGACCCCAGTGTGGTC
AACAATCAATAGAAACAAAGTGTGTTGTTTTATAACTGTTAACTCCTATTATTTTTTATCTTCTGTAGCA
TATAGACAAAACATGCTCGTTCTAATAGTTTAATAAAATTAATTTGATTTTTGGAAATAACCAAGCGACA
CCCCTGAAGCAACTTTTCTATACAAAGTTGATAGCTTGGCGTAATCATGGTCATAGCTGTTTCCTGCTCG
AGGGCCCATCTGGCCTGTGTTTCAGACACCAGGGAGTCTCTGCTCACGTTTCCTGCTATTTGCAGCCTCT
CTATCAAGACTAATACACCTCTTCCCGCATCGGCTGCCTGTGAGAGGCTTTTCAGCACTGCAGGATTGCT
TTTCAGCCCCAAAAGAGCTAGGCTTGACACTAACAATTTTGAGAATCAGCTTCTACTGAAGTTAAATCTG
AGGTTTTACAACTTTGAGTAGCGTGTACTGGCATTAGATTGTCTGTCTTATAGTTTGATAATTAAATACA
AACAGTTCTAAAGCAGGATAAAACCTTGTATGCATTTCATTTAATGTTTTTTGAGATTAAAAGCTTAAAC
AAGAATCTCTAGTTTTCTTTCTTGCTTTTACTTTTACTTCCTTAATACTCAAGTACAATTTTAATGGAGT
ACTTTTTTACTTTTACTCAAGTAAGATTCTAGCCAGATACTTTTACTTTTAATTGAGTAAAATTTTCCCT
AAGTACTTGTACTTTCACTTGAGTAAAATTTTTGAGTACTTTTTACACCTCTGTCAAGAACTCCTGGACA
AACCTCTGACCTGTGTGGAACAGAGTGGATATGGGTGTCTGAACAGATATTCACGTCTTTTGCAGATCAG
AGGGCATTTCTGGTGTTGTGCAATGACCTGGGTCCAACAGGTAGGCGTACTCGTATCCAAGAGCATTGTT
GGACAGGAGGTAGTCTCCATTCCTATAAAGAGGAAGGAATGGCACCATGTAGTAGCCGTCATTGTGGCCA
ATTGGTGCATTGGTACGTGGGTAGATGGACCGGGGAGGCTGATGAGTTCTTAGCCAGC
[86 nt withheld, positions 3839-3924]
A
[49 nt withheld, positions 3926-3974]
CCTTTGACGTTGGAGTCCACGTTCTTT
[37 nt withheld, positions 4002-4038]
ACCCTATCTCGGTCTATTCTTTTGATTTATAAGGGATTTTGCCGATTTCGGCCTATTGGTTAAAAAATGA
GCTGATTTAACAAAAATTTAACGCGAATTTTAACAAAATATTAACGCTTACAATTTAGGTGGCACTTTTC
GGGGAAATGTGCGCGGAACCCCTATTTGTTTATTTTTCTAAATACATTCAAATATGTATCCGCTCATGAG
ACAATAACCCTGATAAATGCTTCAATAATATTGAAAAAGGAAGAGTATGAGTATTCAACATTTCCGTGTC
GCCCTTATTCCCTTTTTTGCGGCATTTTGCCTTCCTGTTTTTGCTCACCCAGAAACGCTGGTGAAAGTAA
AAGATGCTGAAGATCAGTTGGGTGCACGAGTGGGTTACATCGAACTGGATCTCAACAGCGGTAAGATCCT
TGAGAGTTTTCGCCCCGAAGAACGTTTTCCAATGATGAGCACTTTTAAAGTTCTGCTATGTGGCGCGGTA
TTATCCCGTATTGACGCCGGGCAAGAGCAACTCGGTCGCCGCATACACTATTCTCAGAATGACTTGGTTG
AGTACTCACCAGTCACAGAAAAGCATCTTACGGATGGCATGACAGTAAGAGAATTATGCAGTGCTGCCAT
AACCATGAGTGATAACACTGCGGCCAACTTACTTCTGACAACGATCGGAGGACCGAAGGAGCTAACCGCT
TTTTTGCACAACATGGGGGATCATGTAACTCGCCTTGATCGTTGGGAACCGGAGCTGAATGAAGCCATAC
CAAACGACGAGCGTGACACCACGATGCCTGTAGCAATGGCAACAACGTTGCGCAAACTATTAACTGGCGA
ACTACTTACTCTAGCTTCCCGGCAACAATTAATAGACTGGATGGAGGCGGATAAAGTTGCAGGACCACTT
CTGCGCTCGGCCCTTCCGGCTGGCTGGTTTATTGCTGATAAATCTGGAGCCGGTGAGCGTGGGTCTCGCG
GTATCATTGCAGCACTGGGGCCAGATGGTAAGCCCTCCCGTATCGTAGTTATCTACACGACGGGGAGTCA
GGCAACTATGGATGAACGAAATAGACAGATCGCTGAGATAGGTGCCTCACTGATTAAGCATTGGTAACTG
TCAGACCAAGTTTACTCATATATACTTTAGATTGATTTAAAACTTCATTTTTAATTTAAAAGGATCTAGG
TGAAGATCCTTTTTGATAATCTCATGACCAAAATGCCTTAACGTGAGTTTTCGTTCCACTGAGCGTCAGA
CCCCGTAGAAAAGATCAAAGGATCTTCTTGAGATCCTTTTTTTCTGCGCGTAATCTGCTGCTTGCAAACA
AAAAAACCACCGCTACCAGCGGTGGTTTGTTTGCCGGATCAAGAGCTACCAACTCTTTTTCCGAAGGTAA
CTGGCTTCAGCAGAGCGCAGATACCAAATACTGTTCTTCTAGTGTAGCCGTAGTTAGGCCACCACTTCAA
GAACTCTGTAGCACCGCCTACATACCTCGCTCTGCTAATCCTGTTACCAGTGGCTGCTGCCAGTGGCGAT
AAGTCGTGTCTTACCGGGTTGGACTCAAGACGATAGTTACCGGATAAGGCGCAGCGGTCGGGCTGAACGG
GGGGTTCGTGCACACAGCCCAGCTTGGAGCGAACGACCTACACCGAACTGAGATACCTACAGCGTGAGCT
ATGAGAAAGCGCCACGCTTCCCGAAGGGAGAAAGGCGGACAGGTATCCGGTAAGCGGCAGGGTCGGAACA
GGAGAGCGCACGAGGGAGCTTCCAGGGGGAAACGCCTGGTATCTTTATAGTCCTGTCGGGTTTCGCCACC
TCTGACTTGAGCGTCGATTTTTGTGATGCTCGTCAGGGGGGCGGAGCCTATGGAAAAACGCCAGCAACGC
GGCCTTTTTACGGTTCCTGGCCTTTTGCTGGCCTTTTGCTCACATGTTCTTTCCTGCGTTATCCCCTGAT
TCTGTGGATAACCGTATTACCGCCTTTGAGTGAGCTGATACCGCTCGCCGCAGCCGAACGACCGAGCGCA
GCGAGTCAGTGAGCGAGGAAGCGGAAGAGCGCCCAATACGCAAACCGCCTCTCCCCGCGCGTTGGCCGAT
TCATTAATGCAGCTGGCACGACAGGTTTCCCGACTGGAAAGCGGGCAGTGAGCGCAACGCAATTAATGTG
AGTTAGCTCACTCATTAGGCACCCCAGGCTTTACACTTTATGCTTCCGGCTCGTATGTTGTGTGGAATTG
TGAGCGGATAACAATTTCACACAGGAAACAGCTATGACCATGATTACGCCAAGCGCGCAATTAACCCTCA
CTAAAGGGAACAAAAGCTGGAGCTCCACCGCGGTGGCGGCCGCTCTAGAACTAGTGGATCTGCTGGGCTT
GCTGAAGGTAGGGGGTCAAGAACCAGAGGTGTAAAGTACTTGAGTAATTTTACTTGATTACTGTACTTAA
GTATTATTTTTGGGGATTTTTACTTTACTTGAGTACAATTAAAAATCAATACTTTTACTTTTACTTAATT
ACATTTTTTTAGAAAAAAAAGTACTTTTTACTCCTTACAATTTTATTTACAGTCAAAAAGTACTTATTTT
TTGGAGATCACTTCATTCTATTTTCCCTTGCTATTACCAAACCAATTGAATTGCGCTGATGCCCAGTTTA
ATTTAAATGTTATTTATTCTGCCTATGAAAATCGTTTTCACATTATATGAAATTGGTCAGACATGTTCAT
TGGTCCTTTGGAAGTGACGTCATGTCACATCTATTACCACAATGCACAGCACCTTGACCTGGAAATTAGG
GAAATTATAACAGTCAATCAGTGGAAGAAAATGGAGGAAGTATGTGATTCATCAGCAGCTGCGAGCAGCA
CAGTCCAAAATCAGCCACAGGATCAAGAGCACCCGTGGCCGTATCTTCGCAGATCTCTTGTTTATTGCAG
CTTATAATGGTTACAAATAAAGCAATAGCATCACAAATTTCACAAATAAAGCATTTTTTTCACTGCATTC
TAGTTGTGGTTTGTCCAAACTCATCAATGTATCTTATCATGTCTGGATCTACGTATTAGGCGCCGGTGGA
GTGGCGGCCCTCGGCGCGCTCGTACTGTTCCACGATGGTGTAGTCCTCGTTGTGGGAGGTGATGTCCAGC
TTGATGTCGGTCTTGTAGGCGCCGGGCAGCTGCACGGGCTTCTTGGCCATGTAGGTGGTCTTGACCTCGG
CGTCGTAGTGGCCGCCGTCCTTCAGCTTCAGCCTCATCTTGATCTCGCCCTTCAGGGCGCCGTCCTCGGG
GTACATCCGCTCGGTGGAGGCCTCCCAGCCCATGGTCTTCTTCTGCATTACGGGGCCGTCGGAGGGGAAG
TTGGTGCCGCGCAGCTTCACCTTGTAGATGAACTCGCCGTCCTGCAGGGAGGAGTCCTGGGTCACGGTCA
CCACGCCGCCGTCCTCGAAGTTCATCACGCGCTCCCACTTGAAGCCCTCGGGGAAGGACAGCTTCAAGTA
GTCGGGGATGTCGGCGGGGTGCTTCACGTAGGCCTTGGAGCCGTACTGGAACTGAGGGGACAGGATGTCC
CAGGCGAAGGGCAGGGGGCCGCCCTTGGTCACCTTCAGCTTGGCGGTCTGGGTGCCCTCGTAGGGGCGGC
CCTCGCCCTCGCCCTCGATCTCGAACTCGTGGCCGTTCACGGAGCCCTCCATGCGCACCTTGAAGCGCAT
GAACTCCTTGATGACGTCCTCGGAGGAGGCCATGGTGGCGACCGGTGCCTCGTCGTCGTTCAGGTTGTCC
TTGCGCTTGCTCTTGATGCAGCCCATGGCGGCCTCGTCGTCGTTCAGGTTGTCCTTGCGCTTGCTCTTGA
TGCAGCCCATGGTGGCTTAGAGGCTCGAGAGGCCTTGAATTCGAATCGATACCGTCGACCTGCAGGCGGC
CGCGAATTCACTAGTGATTTCACTGTCTGCTTTGCTGTTGGTCTGGGCTCCTGGGTCACTGACGTTACTA
ATGGAGTCTTTATGTACGAGGACTCTTATCATTTGTTCTTCTATAAAGGTCTGCAGTGTTTCTGTTCGTC
CCCTACATGGACACCCAGAGCCTCCTAAATACAGGAGCCCTGATAACTGCACAAGTGCTCAGATTCCAGC
AGGGTGGAAAATGAGATAAAGTGTGCAGATGGGGAGGGGGACGTGAATGAGAGATTTGAGGGATGAAAAG
GATGGATGAACGCATTGAAAATAGCCCCTTTCACAAAATAATACCAGTAAATTGTCATATAATTAATGAC
CAGACCTTTACCTGTAAATGATGTGATGTTCATATACAGAAGAATGCCAACAATTTACAGATGATTTTAC
AAATTCTTAATTTTCCTTTTCTAAATGGATTTGTTCACACATTATCTCTTCAAAGCAATTGAATTTTCTG
GAAAAGATTGGCTGTGTGTGTAAAAGGTGCTACTGAGGAAATTAATGTGACATGGAATGAAGCAAACAGC
AGCCTAAGACAGGATGGCAGGAAAAATGTCACATGTTTAAAATAAGAGTGAAACCAACGACCTGGACTTA
TAGAGACTGTGTGTCCTTAGGCAAAGCTCTTGTACAAACAGTGCTTGTGACTGTGAAATTCGGGGTTTGC
CTGGATTGTGTTAAATGTGTGCTTGGATGTATCATAAAAAAGAATCGGTTCTCTGTATTTGACATTTTCT
GTAATTTATCTAAAGTTACAACTGGCTATGCCTGATTTTTATCACTATTGAATCAATCATTTTAAAGAAT
GTTAAGTCTGCTGATTTGGAGAGCTCATTTACATTTATTTTGAATGTCTCTTATTTAACACAACTGATTT
AAGCTTTGGTCAAGATCTGATCTAGAGGATCATAATCAGCCATACCACATTTGTAGAGGTTTTACTTGCT
TTAAAAAACCTCCCACACCTCCCCCTGAACCTGAAACATAAAATGAATGCAATTGTTGTTGTTAACTTGT
TTATTGCAGCTTATAATGGTTACAAATAAAGCAATAGCATCACAAATTTCACAAATAAAGCATTTTTTTC
ACTGCATTCTAGTTGTGGTTTGTCCAAACTCATCAATGTATCTTATCATGTCTGGATCATCATCGATGGT
ACCGTAAAACGACGGCCAGTGAATTATCAACTATGTATAATAAAGTTGCAGATCTACCGGTGAGCTCCAC
CGCGGTGGCGGCCGCTCTAGAACTAGTGGATCCCCCGGGCTGCAGGAATTCGATATCAAGCTTATCGATA
CCGTCG
Features (pLannotate 1.2.2; 28 found; start..end, strand, type, name):
     26..46      +  protein_bind   attB2: mutant version of attB; core recombination site for the Gateway® BP reaction BP Clonase™
     59..103     -  misc_feature   MCS (fragment): pBluescript multiple cloning site
    176..310     +  polyA_signal   SV40 poly(A) signal: SV40 polyadenylation signal
    315..332     +  promoter       T7 promoter (fragment): promoter for bacteriophage T7 RNA polymerase
    340..684     -  CDS            GAL4 activation domain: activation domain of the GAL4 transcriptional activator; Saccharomyces cerevisiae GAL4 (truncated)
    730..1317    -  CDS            qa-1f (fragment): QA1F_NEUCR - Protein predicted: Swiss-Prot protein existence level 4. Transcription activation of genes for enzymes and proteins of quinate metabolism by binding to a 16 base-pair sequence (consensus 5'- GGRTAARYRYTTAYCC-3') in front of each Qa genes. From Neurospora crassa (strain ATCC 24698 / 74-OR23-1A / CBS 708.71 / DSM 1257 / FGSC 987).
   1352..1398    -  misc_feature   MCS (fragment): pBluescript multiple cloning site
   1409..1429    -  protein_bind   attB1: mutant version of attB; core recombination site for the Gateway® BP reaction BP Clonase™
   2950..2970    -  protein_bind   attB4: mutant version of attB; core recombination site for the Gateway® BP reaction BP Clonase™
   3552..3836    -  CDS            tyr (fragment): TYRO_ORYLA - Also known as tyro. Experimental evidence at transcript level: Swiss-Prot protein existence level 2. This is a copper-containing oxidase that functions in the formation of pigments such as melanins and other polyphenolic compounds. From Oryzias latipes (Japanese rice fish) (Japanese killifish).
   3839..4164    +  rep_origin     M13 ori (fragment) (sequence partly withheld): M13 bacteriophage origin of replication; arrow indicates direction of (+) strand synthesis
   4190..4294    +  promoter       AmpR promoter: bla
   4295..5155    +  CDS            AmpR: β-lactamase; bla; confers resistance to ampicillin, carbenicillin, and related antibiotics
   5326..5914    +  rep_origin     ori: high-copy-number ColE1/pMB1/pBR322/pUC origin of replication
   6097..6189    +  CDS            lacI (fragment): lac repressor; lacI; The lac repressor binds to the lac operator to inhibit transcription in E. coli. This inhibition can be relieved by adding lactose or isopropyl-β-D-thiogalactopyranoside (IPTG).
   6202..6223    +  protein_bind   CAP binding site: CAP binding activates transcription in the presence of cAMP. E. coli catabolite activator protein
   6238..6268    +  promoter       lac promoter: promoter for the E. coli lac operon
   6276..6292    +  protein_bind   lac operator: The lac repressor binds to the lac operator to inhibit transcription in E. coli. This inhibition can be relieved by adding lactose or isopropyl-β-D-thiogalactopyranoside (IPTG). lac repressor encoded by lacI
   6337..6355    +  promoter       T3 promoter: promoter for bacteriophage T3 RNA polymerase
   6368..6408    +  misc_feature   MCS (fragment): pBluescript multiple cloning site
   6965..7097    +  polyA_signal   SV40 poly(A) signal: SV40 polyadenylation signal
   7104..7781    -  CDS            mRFP1: monomeric derivative of DsRed (Campbell et al., 2002) mammalian codon-optimized
   7933..7949    +  misc_feature   MCS (fragment): pBluescript multiple cloning site
   8896..8979    +  CDS            large T antigen (fragment): large T antigen from SV40 (simian virus 40)
   9002..9136    +  polyA_signal   SV40 poly(A) signal: SV40 polyadenylation signal
   9152..9172    -  CDS            lacZα (fragment): LacZα fragment of β-galactosidase; lacZ fragment
   9176..9196    +  protein_bind   attB3: mutant version of attB; core recombination site for the Gateway® BP reaction BP Clonase™
   9210..23      +  misc_feature   MCS (across the origin): pBluescript multiple cloning site
