[The description below was written by a language model from this plasmid's Addgene catalogue record and pLannotate feature annotations shown in this document.]
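Description:
pTol2CG2-hsp70I:QFGal4-SV40pA is a zebrafish transgenesis plasmid of about 9.3 kb, assembled by multisite Gateway cloning into a modified pDestTol2CG2 destination vector from the Tol2 kit. As a Tol2 vector, it is designed so that its cargo can be integrated into the zebrafish genome by Tol2 transposase. The feature table does not annotate the transposon arms themselves, although a medaka tyrosinase fragment, consistent with the medaka origin of Tol2, is detected next to the bacterial backbone. In E. coli the plasmid is maintained through a high-copy ColE1/pUC-type origin and selected with ampicillin via the β-lactamase gene. Residual pBluescript elements (M13 ori fragment, lac promoter/operator, T3 and T7 promoters, polylinker fragments) are also present.

The roughly 3 kb insert places QFGal4 under the zebrafish hsp70l heat-shock promoter. The promoter is not annotated, but presumably occupies the unannotated interval between the attB4 and attB1 sites. Between attB1 and attB2 lies the chimeric activator, in which a fragment of the Neurospora crassa qa-1F (QF) protein is fused to the activation domain of yeast GAL4. An SV40 polyadenylation signal lies in the attB2–attB3 segment. QF binds a defined recognition sequence from the quinate gene cluster, so heat shock gives temporally controlled activation of responder transgenes carrying QF binding sites, as part of the Q binary expression system optimised for zebrafish.

A second cassette serves as the transgenesis marker. The original cmlc2:GFP has been replaced with cmlc2-driven membrane-targeted mRFP and SV40 poly(A) in reverse orientation, so carriers can be identified by the marker's red fluorescence without inducing the heat-shock cassette.
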