Addgene plasmid #155120: pTol2CG2-hsp70I:QFGal4-SV40pA
Purpose: Tol2 vector for heat-shock inducible expression of QFGal4. Contains cmlc2:mRFP-SV40pA transgenesis marker
Depositing lab: Bret Pearson. Depositing organization: Hospital for Sick Children. Publication: An optimized QF-binary expression system for use in zebrafish. Burgess J, Burrows JT, Sadhak R, Chiang S, Weiss A, D'Amata C, Molinaro AM, Zhu S, Long M, Hu C, Krause HM, Pearson BJ. Dev Biol. 2020 Jul 19. pii: S0012-1606(20)30202-5. doi: 10.1016/j.ydbio.2020.07.007. PubMed 32697972.
Backbone
  Vector backbone: pDestTol2CG2 (Tol2 kit 1.0 #395)
  Backbone manufacturer: Esther Fujimoto, Chien lab
  Backbone size w/o insert (bp): 6251
  Total vector size (bp): 9298
  Modifications to backbone: cmlc2:GFP replaced with cmlc2:membrane-mRFP in reverse orientation
  Vector type: Zebrafish expression
  Selectable markers: cmlc2:mRFP
Growth in bacteria
  Bacterial resistance: Ampicillin, 100 μg/mL
  Growth temperature: 37°C
  Growth strain: DH5alpha
  Copy number: High Copy
Gene/Insert
  Gene/Insert name: hsp70l:QFGal4
  Species: D. rerio (zebrafish), S. cerevisiae (budding yeast); Neurospora crassa
  Insert size (bp): 3047
  GenBank ID: 855828 3875756
  Entrez Gene: hsp70l (a.k.a. HSP70, hsp70-4)
  Promoter: hsp70l
  Cloning method: Gateway Cloning
  Sequencing primers: 5′ gctgcaaatagcaggaaacg; 3′ GAGGATCATAATCAGCCATA
Terms and licenses: Academic/Nonprofit Terms; Industry Terms: Not Available to Industry
How to cite: pTol2CG2-hsp70I:QFGal4-SV40pA was a gift from Bret Pearson (Addgene plasmid # 155120 ; http://n2t.net/addgene:155120 ; RRID:Addgene_155120)
